Addgene plasmid #228149: SP_A5
Purpose: Plasmid contains the secretion signal peptide sequence of the human GDF8 gene for use in Combinatorial Golden Gate Assembly (BsaI restriction sites).
Depositing lab: Joseph Brock. Depositing organization: Australian National University. Publication: High-throughput optimisation of protein secretion in yeast via an engineered biosensor. Cleaver A, Luo R, Smith OB, Murphy L, Schwessinger B, Brock J. Trends Biotechnol. 2025 Apr;43(4):838-867. doi: 10.1016/j.tibtech.2024.11.010. Epub 2024 Dec 13. PubMed 39674781.
Backbone
  Vector backbone: pYTK001
  Backbone manufacturer: John Dueber, Addgene plasmid #65108
  Vector type: Synthetic Biology
Growth in bacteria
  Bacterial resistance: Chloramphenicol, 25 μg/mL
  Growth temperature: 37°C
  Growth strain: DH5alpha
  Copy number: High Copy
Gene/Insert
  Gene/Insert name: sp_O14793_GDF8_HUMAN:0-18 (alt name: Uniprot: O14793)
  Species: H. sapiens (human)
  Cloning method: Golden Gate
Terms and licenses: Academic/Nonprofit Terms; Industry Terms: Not Available to Industry
Depositor comments: Signal peptides direct recombinant protein secretion in yeast. Codon optimised for expression in S. cerevisiae. This part is designed for use with components from the MoClo Yeast Toolkit (Lee et al. 2015). This insert is a 3a* component, see Williams et al. 2024 for more detail.
How to cite: SP_A5 was a gift from Joseph Brock (Addgene plasmid # 228149 ; http://n2t.net/addgene:228149 ; RRID:Addgene_228149)
