[The description below was written by a language model from this plasmid's Addgene catalogue record and pLannotate feature annotations shown in this document.]
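Description:
SP_A5 is a small (about 1.7 kb) synthetic-biology part plasmid built on the pYTK001 entry vector of the MoClo Yeast Toolkit. It is a storage and donor vector for a single modular DNA part rather than an expression construct in its own right. It is propagated in E. coli from a high-copy ColE1/pUC-type origin and selected with chloramphenicol. Resistance comes from the cat (chloramphenicol acetyltransferase) gene, which is driven by its native promoter and followed by the minimal lambda t0 terminator. These are the only elements picked up by the automated annotation. The insert itself is short and is not annotated in the feature table.

According to the catalogue record, the payload is the secretion signal peptide of human GDF8 (myostatin), corresponding to roughly the first 18 residues of the precursor protein and codon-optimised for Saccharomyces cerevisiae. It is flanked by BsaI sites, so Golden Gate digestion releases it with defined overhangs for ordered, one-pot assembly with other toolkit parts. The depositor classes it as a "3a*" component, which indicates an N-terminal coding position upstream of the protein to be secreted. The plasmid carries no promoter, terminator or yeast marker for the insert; those are supplied by other parts during assembly. The intended use is combinatorial Golden Gate assembly, in which this signal peptide is one member of a library tested for how well each directs recombinant protein secretion in yeast. The associated work concerns high-throughput optimisation of secretion using an engineered biosensor.
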