Features (pLannotate 1.2.2; 4 found; start..end, strand, type, name):
     84..118     -  terminator     lambda t0 terminator: minimal transcription terminator from phage lambda (Scholtissek and Grosse, 1987)
    192..848     -  CDS            cat: CAT_ECOLX - Experimental evidence at protein level: Swiss-Prot protein existence level 1. This enzyme is an effector of chloramphenicol resistance in bacteria. From Escherichia coli. This protein is used as a marker in many commonly used cloning vectors, such as pACYC184.
    849..946     -  promoter       cat promoter: promoter of the E. coli cat gene encoding chloramphenicol acetyltransferase
   1030..1618    +  rep_origin     ori: high-copy-number ColE1/pMB1/pBR322/pUC origin of replication
>Addgene plasmid #228149 | SP_A5 | addgene full sequence | sequence record 451779 | Addgene NGS Result
TCGGTCTCATATGCAAAAGCTACAGTTGTGCGTTTACATATACCTATTCATGTTGATCGTGGCAGCCCCT
TGAGACCAGACCAATAAAAAACGCCCGGCGGCAACCGAGCGTTCTGAACAAATCCAGATGGAGTTCTGAG
GTCATTACTGGATCTATCAACAGGAGTCCAAGCGAGCTCGATATCAAATTACGCCCCGCCCTGCCACTCA
TCGCAGTACTGTTGTAATTCATTAAGCATTCTGCCGACATGGAAGCCATCACAAACGGCATGATGAACCT
GAATCGCCAGCGGCATCAGCACCTTGTCGCCTTGCGTATAATATTTGCCCATGGTGAAAACGGGGGCGAA
GAAGTTGTCCATATTGGCCACGTTTAAATCAAAACTGGTGAAACTCACCCAGGGATTGGCTGAAACGAAA
AACATATTCTCAATAAACCCTTTAGGGAAATAGGCCAGGTTTTCACCGTAACACGCCACATCTTGCGAAT
ATATGTGTAGAAACTGCCGGAAATCGTCGTGGTATTCACTCCAGAGCGATGAAAACGTTTCAGTTTGCTC
ATGGAAAACGGTGTAACAAGGGTGAACACTATCCCATATCACCAGCTCACCGTCTTTCATTGCCATACGA
AATTCCGGATGAGCATTCATCAGGCGGGCAAGAATGTGAATAAAGGCCGGATAAAACTTGTGCTTATTTT
TCTTTACGGTCTTTAAAAAGGCCGTAATATCCAGCTGAACGGTCTGGTTATAGGTACATTGAGCAACTGA
CTGAAATGCCTCAAAATGTTCTTTACGATGCCATTGGGATATATCAACGGTGGTATATCCAGTGATTTTT
TTCTCCATTTTAGCTTCCTTAGCTCCTGAAAATCTCGATAACTCAAAAAATACGCCCGGTAGTGATCTTA
TTTCATTATGGTGAAAGTTGGAACCTCTTACGTGCCCGATCAATCATGACCAAAATCCCTTAACGTGAGT
TTTCGTTCCACTGAGCGTCAGACCCCGTAGAAAAGATCAAAGGATCTTCTTGAGATCCTTTTTTTCTGCG
CGTAATCTGCTGCTTGCAAACAAAAAAACCACCGCTACCAGCGGTGGTTTGTTTGCCGGATCAAGAGCTA
CCAACTCTTTTTCCGAAGGTAACTGGCTTCAGCAGAGCGCAGATACCAAATACTGTTCTTCTAGTGTAGC
CGTAGTTAGGCCACCACTTCAAGAACTCTGTAGCACCGCCTACATACCTCGCTCTGCTAATCCTGTTACC
AGTGGCTGCTGCCAGTGGCGATAAGTCGTGTCTTACCGGGTTGGACTCAAGACGATAGTTACCGGATAAG
GCGCAGCGGTCGGGCTGAACGGGGGGTTCGTGCACACAGCCCAGCTTGGAGCGAACGACCTACACCGAAC
TGAGATACCTACAGCGTGAGCTATGAGAAAGCGCCACGCTTCCCGAAGGGAGAAAGGCGGACAGGTATCC
GGTAAGCGGCAGGGTCGGAACAGGAGAGCGCACGAGGGAGCTTCCAGGGGGAAACGCCTGGTATCTTTAT
AGTCCTGTCGGGTTTCGCCACCTCTGACTTGAGCGTCGATTTTTGTGATGCTCGTCAGGGGGGCGGAGCC
TATGGAAAAACGCCAGCAACGCGGCCTTTTTACGGTTCCTGGCCTTTTGCTGGCCTTTTGCTCACATGTT
CTTTCCTGCGTTATCCCCTGATTCTGTGGATAACCGTAG
